Addgene plasmid #183438: pOC4 Kcnn2-smFP-myc KI
Purpose: FlpON knock-in for SK2-smFP-myc (amino acid position: T571)
Depositing lab: Harold MacGillavry. Depositing organization: Utrecht University. Publication: Duplex Labeling and Manipulation of Neuronal Proteins Using Sequential CRISPR/Cas9 Gene Editing. Droogers WJ, Willems J, MacGillavry HD, de Jong APH. eNeuro. 2022 Jul 18;9(4):ENEURO.0056-22.2022. doi: 10.1523/ENEURO.0056-22.2022. PubMed 35851300.
Backbone
  Vector backbone: pOC4
  Vector type: Mammalian Expression, CRISPR
Growth in bacteria
  Bacterial resistance: Ampicillin, 100 μg/mL
  Growth temperature: 37°C
  Growth strain: DH5alpha
  Copy number: High Copy
Gene/Insert
  Gene/Insert name: gRNA and smFP myc donor
  gRNA/shRNA sequence: TAGCTACTCTCAGATGAAGT
  Species: R. norvegicus (rat)
  Cloning method: Restriction Enzyme; 5′ cloning site unknown (unknown if destroyed)
  Sequencing primers: 5′ ctagtccgtttttagcgcgt; 3′ cgggccatttaccgtaagtt
Terms and licenses: Academic/Nonprofit Terms; Industry Terms: Not Available to Industry
Depositor comments: Please visit https://www.biorxiv.org/content/10.1101/2022.01.02.474730v1 for bioRxiv preprint.
How to cite: pOC4 Kcnn2-smFP-myc KI was a gift from Harold MacGillavry (Addgene plasmid # 183438 ; http://n2t.net/addgene:183438 ; RRID:Addgene_183438)
