[The description below was written by a language model from this plasmid's Addgene catalogue record and pLannotate feature annotations shown in this document.]
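Description:
pOC4 Kcnn2-smFP-myc KI is a mammalian expression and CRISPR plasmid built on the pOC4 backbone. It is designed for Flp-dependent ("FlpON") knock-in tagging of the rat Kcnn2 gene product, the SK2 channel, with a myc-epitope spaghetti-monster fluorescent protein (smFP-myc) at amino acid position T571. It is propagated in E. coli as a high-copy plasmid through a ColE1/pUC-type origin and selected with ampicillin (AmpR, β-lactamase). The annotation also shows an f1 origin and a single AAV2 ITR, probably a remnant of the parental vector rather than a functional packaging unit. The sequence is labelled a partial NGS result, so the feature table may not be complete.

The plasmid combines three functional units. A human U6 promoter drives the Kcnn2-targeting guide RNA, but two minimal FRT sites lie between the promoter and the S. pyogenes gRNA scaffold. This layout fits the FlpON description: the guide would stay non-functional until Flp recombinase excises the intervening segment, although the record does not spell out the mechanism. Downstream is the donor, annotated as a GFP-derived fragment, which matches the smFP scaffold that carries the myc epitopes. A CMV enhancer/chicken β-actin promoter with a hybrid intron expresses FLAG-tagged SpCas9, terminated by a bGH polyadenylation signal.

According to the associated publication, the construct is used for sequential CRISPR/Cas9 editing in neurons. Delaying activation of a second knock-in with a recombinase allows duplex labelling of two endogenous proteins in the same cell.
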