Features (pLannotate 1.2.2; 21 found; start..end, strand, type, name):
     62..302     +  promoter       U6 promoter: RNA polymerase III promoter for human U6 snRNA
    348..381     +  protein_bind   FRT (minimal): supports FLP-mediated excision but not integration (Turan and Bode, 2011) FLP recombinase from the Saccharomyces cerevisiae 2μ plasmid
    420..453     +  protein_bind   FRT (minimal): supports FLP-mediated excision but not integration (Turan and Bode, 2011) FLP recombinase from the Saccharomyces cerevisiae 2μ plasmid
    454..518     +  misc_RNA       tracrRNA (fragment): trans-activating CRISPR RNA for the Streptococcus pyogenes CRISPR/Cas9 system
    525..568     +  misc_RNA       gRNA scaffold (fragment): guide RNA scaffold for the Streptococcus pyogenes CRISPR/Cas9 system
    760..1644    +  CDS            vsfGFP-9 (fragment): vsfGFP-9 is a basic (constitutively fluorescent) green fluorescent protein published in 2015, derived from Aequorea victoria. It has low acid sensitivity.
   1805..2090    +  enhancer       CMV enhancer: human cytomegalovirus immediate early enhancer; contains an 18-bp deletion relative to the standard CMV enhancer
   2092..2369    +  promoter       chicken β-actin promoter: No description available
   2370..2597    +  intron         hybrid intron: hybrid between chicken β-actin (CBA) and minute virus of mice (MMV) introns (Gray et al., 2011)
   2621..2641    +  CDS            3xFLAG (fragment): three tandem FLAG® epitope tags
   2675..4276    +  CDS            Cas9(N): N-terminal portion of Streptococcus pyogenes Cas9 (Zetsche et al., 2015)
   4277..6775    +  CDS            Cas9(C): C-terminal portion of Streptococcus pyogenes Cas9 (Zetsche et al., 2015)
   6845..6956    +  polyA_signal   bGH poly(A) signal: bovine growth hormone polyadenylation signal
   7061..7201    +  repeat_region  AAV2 ITR: inverted terminal repeat of adeno-associated virus serotype 2 inverted
   7206..7257    -  misc_feature   bom (fragment): basis of mobility region from pBR322
   7276..7731    +  rep_origin     f1 ori (sequence partly withheld): f1 bacteriophage origin of replication; arrow indicates direction of (+) strand synthesis
   7732..7781    -  misc_feature   bom (fragment): basis of mobility region from pBR322
   7883..7918    -  CDS            rop (fragment): Rop protein, which maintains plasmids at low copy number; rop
   8013..8117    +  promoter       AmpR promoter: bla
   8118..8978    +  CDS            AmpR: β-lactamase; bla; confers resistance to ampicillin, carbenicillin, and related antibiotics
   9149..9737    +  rep_origin     ori: high-copy-number ColE1/pMB1/pBR322/pUC origin of replication
>Addgene plasmid #183438 | pOC4 Kcnn2-smFP-myc KI | addgene full sequence | sequence record 360235 | Addgene Partial NGS Result
AACGCCAGCAACGCGGCCTTTTTACGGTTCCTGGCCTTTTGCTGGCCTTTTGCTCACATGTGAGGGCCTA
TTTCCCATGATTCCTTCATATTTGCATATACGATACAAGGCTGTTAGAGAGATAATTGGAATTAATTTGA
CTGTAAACACAAAGATATTAGTACAAAATACGTGACGTAGAAAGTAATAATTTCTTGGGTAGTTTGCAGT
TTTAAAATTATGTTTTAAAATGGACTATCATATGCTTACCGTAACTTGAAAGTATTTCGATTTCTTGGCT
TTATATATCTTGTGGAAAGGACGAAACACCTAGCTACTCTCAGATGAAGTGTTTAAGAGCTATGCTGGAA
GTTCCTATTCTCTAGAAAGTATAGGAACTTCTTTTTTTTTTGCGGCCGCCCAGAATTCTGGCCTGCAGGG
AAGTTCCTATTCTCTAGAAAGTATAGGAACTTCCAGCATAGCAAGTTTAAATAAGGCTAGTCCGTTATCA
ACTTGAAAAAGTGGCACCGAGTCGGTGCTTTTTTGTTTTAGAGCTAGAAATAGCAAGTTAAAATAAGGCT
AGTCCGTTTTTAGCGCGTGCGCCAATTCTGCAGACAAATGGCTCTAGAAGCTTTAGCTACTCTCAGATGA
AGTGGGGCTAGCGGAGCCACCATGGAGCAAAAACTGATATCGGAGGAAGACTTGGCAGAGCAGAAACTGA
TTTCGGAAGAGGATCTTGCCGAACAAAAACTGATCAGTGAGGAAGACCTTGCCGGAGTGTCGAAGGGTGA
AGAGCTGTTCACCGGCGTGGTGCCCATCCTCGTCGAGCTGGACGGAGATGTCAATGGACATAAATTCTCC
GTACGGGGAGAGGGCGAGGGCGACGCAACCAACGGTAAACTGACCCTGAAGTTCATTTGCACCACGGGTA
AACTGCCCGTACCCTGGCCCACCCTGGTCACAACCTTGGGTGGCGGAGTTCAGTGTTTTTCGCGGTATCC
AGATCACATGAAGCAGCATGACTTTTTCAAGAGCGCTATGCCCGAGGGTTACGTTCAAGAGAGGACCATC
AGTTTCAAGGACGACGGCACCTACAAGACACGGGCTGAGGTGAAATTCGAGGGTGATACACTCGTGAATC
GTATCGAGCTGAAGGGCATAGATTTTAAGGAGGATGGCAATATCCTGGGCCACAAGTTGGAGTATAACTT
CAACAGTCACAATGTCTATATAACTGCCGATAAGCAGAAGAATGGCATTAAAGCCAATTTCAAAATTCGT
CACAATGTCGAAGGCGGCGCAGAACAGAAGCTCATCAGTGAAGAGGATCTGGCCGCAGAGCAGAAACTCA
TTAGCGAGGAGGACTTGGGCGGAGGCGGCGAGCAGAAGCTGATATCGGAGGAAGACCTGGCGGCCGAGCA
AAAGCTCATCTCGGAGGAGGATCTCGCGGGAGGAGATGGAAGTGTCCAGTTGGCGGATCACTACCAGCAG
AATACGCCAATTGGTGACGGCCCCGTCCTTCTGCCGGATAACCACTACCTCTCCACCCAGTCGGTGCTGA
GCAAGGACCCGAATGAAAAACGTGACCACATGGTTCTTCTTGAGTTCGTCACGGCTGCGGGCATCACGTT
GGGCATGGACGAACTGTACAAGGGCGCTGAACAGAAACTTATCTCCGAGGAGGATCTGGCGGAACAGAAG
CTGATCAGCGAAGAGGACCTGGCGGAGCAGAAACTTATCAGCGAAGAGGATCTGTCAACCGGTGCTGCTT
AGCTACTCTCAGATGAAGTGGGCTCGAGGATCCTAGGACGCGTCCAGAGGTACCCGTTACATAACTTACG
GTAAATGGCCCGCCTGGCTGACCGCCCAACGACCCCCGCCCATTGACGTCAATAGTAACGCCAATAGGGA
CTTTCCATTGACGTCAATGGGTGGAGTATTTACGGTAAACTGCCCACTTGGCAGTACATCAAGTGTATCA
TATGCCAAGTACGCCCCCTATTGACGTCAATGACGGTAAATGGCCCGCCTGGCATTGTGCCCAGTACATG
ACCTTATGGGACTTTCCTACTTGGCAGTACATCTACGTATTAGTCATCGCTATTACCATGGTCGAGGTGA
GCCCCACGTTCTGCTTCACTCTCCCCATCTCCCCCCCCTCCCCACCCCCAATTTTGTATTTATTTATTTT
TTAATTATTTTGTGCAGCGATGGGGGCGGGGGGGGGGGGGGGGCGCGCGCCRGGSGGGGSGGGGSGGGGS
GRGGGGSGGGGSGGGGSGAGGCGGAGAGGTGCGGCGGCAGCCAATCAGAGCGGCGCGCTCCGAAAGTTTC
CTTTTATGGCGAGGCGGCGGCGGCGGCGGCCCTATAAAAAGCGAAGCGCGCGGCGGGCGGGAGTCGCTGC
GCGCTGCCTTCGCCCCGTGCCCCGCTCCGCCGCCGCCTCGCGCCGCCCGCCCCGGCTCTGACTGACCGCG
TTACTCCCACAGGTGAGCGGGCGGGACGGCCCTTCTCCTCCGGGCTGTAATTAGCTGAGCAAGAGGTAAG
GGTTTAAGGGATGGTTGGTTGGTGGGGTATTAATGTTTAATTACCTGGAGCACCTGCCTGAAATCACTTT
TTTTCAGGTTGGACCGGTGCCACCATGGATTACAAAGATGATGACGATAAATCGCCGAAGAAAAAGCGCA
AGGTCGAAGCGTCCGACAAGAAGTACAGCATCGGCCTGGACATCGGCACCAACTCTGTGGGCTGGGCCGT
GATCACCGACGAGTACAAGGTGCCCAGCAAGAAATTCAAGGTGCTGGGCAACACCGACCGGCACAGCATC
AAGAAGAACCTGATCGGAGCCCTGCTGTTCGACAGCGGCGAAACAGCCGAGGCCACCCGGCTGAAGAGAA
CCGCCAGAAGAAGATACACCAGACGGAAGAACCGGATCTGCTATCTGCAAGAGATCTTCAGCAACGAGAT
GGCCAAGGTGGACGACAGCTTCTTCCACAGACTGGAAGAGTCCTTCCTGGTGGAAGAGGATAAGAAGCAC
GAGCGGCACCCCATCTTCGGCAACATCGTGGACGAGGTGGCCTACCACGAGAAGTACCCCACCATCTACC
ACCTGAGAAAGAAACTGGTGGACAGCACCGACAAGGCCGACCTGCGGCTGATCTATCTGGCCCTGGCCCA
CATGATCAAGTTCCGGGGCCACTTCCTGATCGAGGGCGACCTGAACCCCGACAACAGCGACGTGGACAAG
CTGTTCATCCAGCTGGTGCAGACCTACAACCAGCTGTTCGAGGAAAACCCCATCAACGCCAGCGGCGTGG
ACGCCAAGGCCATCCTGTCTGCCAGACTGAGCAAGAGCAGACGGCTGGAAAATCTGATCGCCCAGCTGCC
CGGCGAGAAGAAGAATGGCCTGTTCGGAAACCTGATTGCCCTGAGCCTGGGCCTGACCCCCAACTTCAAG
AGCAACTTCGACCTGGCCGAGGATGCCAAACTGCAGCTGAGCAAGGACACCTACGACGACGACCTGGACA
ACCTGCTGGCCCAGATCGGCGACCAGTACGCCGACCTGTTTCTGGCCGCCAAGAACCTGTCCGACGCCAT
CCTGCTGAGCGACATCCTGAGAGTGAACACCGAGATCACCAAGGCCCCCCTGAGCGCCTCTATGATCAAG
AGATACGACGAGCACCACCAGGACCTGACCCTGCTGAAAGCTCTCGTGCGGCAGCAGCTGCCTGAGAAGT
ACAAAGAGATTTTCTTCGACCAGAGCAAGAACGGCTACGCCGGCTACATTGACGGCGGAGCCAGCCAGGA
AGAGTTCTACAAGTTCATCAAGCCCATCCTGGAAAAGATGGACGGCACCGAGGAACTGCTCGTGAAGCTG
AACAGAGAGGACCTGCTGCGGAAGCAGCGGACCTTCGACAACGGCAGCATCCCCCACCAGATCCACCTGG
GAGAGCTGCACGCCATTCTGCGGCGGCAGGAAGATTTTTACCCATTCCTGAAGGACAACCGGGAAAAGAT
CGAGAAGATCCTGACCTTCCGCATCCCCTACTACGTGGGCCCTCTGGCCAGGGGAAACAGCAGATTCGCC
TGGATGACCAGAAAGAGCGAGGAAACCATCACCCCCTGGAACTTCGAGGAAGTGGTGGACAAGGGCGCTT
CCGCCCAGAGCTTCATCGAGCGGATGACCAACTTCGATAAGAACCTGCCCAACGAGAAGGTGCTGCCCAA
GCACAGCCTGCTGTACGAGTACTTCACCGTGTATAACGAGCTGACCAAAGTGAAATACGTGACCGAGGGA
ATGAGAAAGCCCGCCTTCCTGAGCGGCGAGCAGAAAAAGGCCATCGTGGACCTGCTGTTCAAGACCAACC
GGAAAGTGACCGTGAAGCAGCTGAAAGAGGACTACTTCAAGAAAATCGAGTGCTTCGACTCCGTGGAAAT
CTCCGGCGTGGAAGATCGGTTCAACGCCTCCCTGGGCACATACCACGATCTGCTGAAAATTATCAAGGAC
AAGGACTTCCTGGACAATGAGGAAAACGAGGACATTCTGGAAGATATCGTGCTGACCCTGACACTGTTTG
AGGACAGAGAGATGATCGAGGAACGGCTGAAAACCTATGCCCACCTGTTCGACGACAAAGTGATGAAGCA
GCTGAAGCGGCGGAGATACACCGGCTGGGGCAGGCTGAGCCGGAAGCTGATCAACGGCATCCGGGACAAG
CAGTCCGGCAAGACAATCCTGGATTTCCTGAAGTCCGACGGCTTCGCCAACAGAAACTTCATGCAGCTGA
TCCACGACGACAGCCTGACCTTTAAAGAGGACATCCAGAAAGCCCAGGTGTCCGGCCAGGGCGATAGCCT
GCACGAGCACATTGCCAATCTGGCCGGCAGCCCCGCCATTAAGAAGGGCATCCTGCAGACAGTGAAGGTG
GTGGACGAGCTCGTGAAAGTGATGGGCCGGCACAAGCCCGAGAACATCGTGATCGAAATGGCCAGAGAGA
ACCAGACCACCCAGAAGGGACAGAAGAACAGCCGCGAGAGAATGAAGCGGATCGAAGAGGGCATCAAAGA
GCTGGGCAGCCAGATCCTGAAAGAACACCCCGTGGAAAACACCCAGCTGCAGAACGAGAAGCTGTACCTG
TACTACCTGCAGAATGGGCGGGATATGTACGTGGACCAGGAACTGGACATCAACCGGCTGTCCGACTACG
ATGTGGACCATATCGTGCCTCAGAGCTTTCTGAAGGACGACTCCATCGACAACAAGGTGCTGACCAGAAG
CGACAAGAACCGGGGCAAGAGCGACAACGTGCCCTCCGAAGAGGTCGTGAAGAAGATGAAGAACTACTGG
CGGCAGCTGCTGAACGCCAAGCTGATTACCCAGAGAAAGTTCGACAATCTGACCAAGGCCGAGAGAGGCG
GCCTGAGCGAACTGGATAAGGCCGGCTTCATCAAGAGACAGCTGGTGGAAACCCGGCAGATCACAAAGCA
CGTGGCACAGATCCTGGACTCCCGGATGAACACTAAGTACGACGAGAATGACAAGCTGATCCGGGAAGTG
AAAGTGATCACCCTGAAGTCCAAGCTGGTGTCCGATTTCCGGAAGGATTTCCAGTTTTACAAAGTGCGCG
AGATCAACAACTACCACCACGCCCACGACGCCTACCTGAACGCCGTCGTGGGAACCGCCCTGATCAAAAA
GTACCCTAAGCTGGAAAGCGAGTTCGTGTACGGCGACTACAAGGTGTACGACGTGCGGAAGATGATCGCC
AAGAGCGAGCAGGAAATCGGCAAGGCTACCGCCAAGTACTTCTTCTACAGCAACATCATGAACTTTTTCA
AGACCGAGATTACCCTGGCCAACGGCGAGATCCGGAAGCGGCCTCTGATCGAGACAAACGGCGAAACCGG
GGAGATCGTGTGGGATAAGGGCCGGGATTTTGCCACCGTGCGGAAAGTGCTGAGCATGCCCCAAGTGAAT
ATCGTGAAAAAGACCGAGGTGCAGACAGGCGGCTTCAGCAAAGAGTCTATCCTGCCCAAGAGGAACAGCG
ATAAGCTGATCGCCAGAAAGAAGGACTGGGACCCTAAGAAGTACGGCGGCTTCGACAGCCCCACCGTGGC
CTATTCTGTGCTGGTGGTGGCCAAAGTGGAAAAGGGCAAGTCCAAGAAACTGAAGAGTGTGAAAGAGCTG
CTGGGGATCACCATCATGGAAAGAAGCAGCTTCGAGAAGAATCCCATCGACTTTCTGGAAGCCAAGGGCT
ACAAAGAAGTGAAAAAGGACCTGATCATCAAGCTGCCTAAGTACTCCCTGTTCGAGCTGGAAAACGGCCG
GAAGAGAATGCTGGCCTCTGCCGGCGAACTGCAGAAGGGAAACGAACTGGCCCTGCCCTCCAAATATGTG
AACTTCCTGTACCTGGCCAGCCACTATGAGAAGCTGAAGGGCTCCCCCGAGGATAATGAGCAGAAACAGC
TGTTTGTGGAACAGCACAAGCACTACCTGGACGAGATCATCGAGCAGATCAGCGAGTTCTCCAAGAGAGT
GATCCTGGCCGACGCTAATCTGGACAAAGTGCTGTCCGCCTACAACAAGCACCGGGATAAGCCCATCAGA
GAGCAGGCCGAGAATATCATCCACCTGTTTACCCTGACCAATCTGGGAGCCCCTGCCGCCTTCAAGTACT
TTGACACCACCATCGACCGGAAGAGGTACACCAGCACCAAAGAGGTGCTGGACGCCACCCTGATCCACCA
GAGCATCACCGGCCTGTACGAGACACGGATCGACCTGTCTCAGCTGGGAGGCGACAGCCCCAAGAAGAAG
AGAAAGGTGGAGGCCAGCTAAGAATTCTAACTAGAGCTCGCTGATCAGCCTCGACTGTGCCTTCTAGTTG
CCAGCCATCTGTTGTTTGCCCCTCCCCCGTGCCTTCCTTGACCCTGGAAGGTGCCACTCCCACTGTCCTT
TCCTAATAAAATGAGGAAATTGCATCGCATTGTCTGAGTAGGTGTCATTCTATTCTGGGGGGTGGGGTGG
GGCAGGACAGCAAGGGGGAGGATTGGGAAGAGAATAGCAGGCATGCTGGGGAGCGGCCGCAGGAACCCCT
AGTGATGGAGTTGGCCACTCCCTCTCTGCGCGCTCGCTCGCTCACTGAGGCCGGGCGACCAAAGGTCGCC
CGACGCCCGGGCTTTGCCCGGGCGGCCTCAGTGAGCGAGCGAGCGCGCAGCTGCCTGCAGGGGCGCCTGA
TGCGGTATTTTCTCCTTACGCATCTGTGCGGTATTTCACACCGCATA
[95 nt withheld, positions 7258-7352]
T
[46 nt withheld, positions 7354-7399]
C
[141 nt withheld, positions 7401-7541]
CCTTTGACGTTGGAGTCCACGTTCTTT
[37 nt withheld, positions 7569-7605]
ACTCTATCTCGGGCTATTCTTTTGATTTATAAGGGATTTTGCCGATTTCGGTCTATTGGTTAAAAAATGA
GCTGATTTAACAAAAATTTAACGCGAATTTTAACAAAATATTAACGTTTACAATTTTATGGTGCACTCTC
AGTACAATCTGCTCTGATGCCGCATAGTTAAGCCAGCCCCGACACCCGCCAACACCCGCTGACGCGCCCT
GACGGGCTTGTCTGCTCCCGGCATCCGCTTACAGACAAGCTGTGACCGTCTCCGGGAGCTGCATGTGTCA
GAGGTTTTCACCGTCATCACCGAAACGCGCGAGACGAAAGGGCCTCGTGATACGCCTATTTTTATAGGTT
AATGTCATGATAATAATGGTTTCTTAGACGTCAGGTGGCACTTTTCGGGGAAATGTGCGCGGAACCCCTA
TTTGTTTATTTTTCTAAATACATTCAAATATGTATCCGCTCATGAGACAATAACCCTGATAAATGCTTCA
ATAATATTGAAAAAGGAAGAGTATGAGTATTCAACATTTCCGTGTCGCCCTTATTCCCTTTTTTGCGGCA
TTTTGCCTTCCTGTTTTTGCTCACCCAGAAACGCTGGTGAAAGTAAAAGATGCTGAAGATCAGTTGGGTG
CACGAGTGGGTTACATCGAACTGGATCTCAACAGCGGTAAGATCCTTGAGAGTTTTCGCCCCGAAGAACG
TTTTCCAATGATGAGCACTTTTAAAGTTCTGCTATGTGGCGCGGTATTATCCCGTATTGACGCCGGGCAA
GAGCAACTCGGTCGCCGCATACACTATTCTCAGAATGACTTGGTTGAGTACTCACCAGTCACAGAAAAGC
ATCTTACGGATGGCATGACAGTAAGAGAATTATGCAGTGCTGCCATAACCATGAGTGATAACACTGCGGC
CAACTTACTTCTGACAACGATCGGAGGACCGAAGGAGCTAACCGCTTTTTTGCACAACATGGGGGATCAT
GTAACTCGCCTTGATCGTTGGGAACCGGAGCTGAATGAAGCCATACCAAACGACGAGCGTGACACCACGA
TGCCTGTAGCAATGGCAACAACGTTGCGCAAACTATTAACTGGCGAACTACTTACTCTAGCTTCCCGGCA
ACAATTAATAGACTGGATGGAGGCGGATAAAGTTGCAGGACCACTTCTGCGCTCGGCCCTTCCGGCTGGC
TGGTTTATTGCTGATAAATCTGGAGCCGGTGAGCGTGGAAGCCGCGGTATCATTGCAGCACTGGGGCCAG
ATGGTAAGCCCTCCCGTATCGTAGTTATCTACACGACGGGGAGTCAGGCAACTATGGATGAACGAAATAG
ACAGATCGCTGAGATAGGTGCCTCACTGATTAAGCATTGGTAACTGTCAGACCAAGTTTACTCATATATA
CTTTAGATTGATTTAAAACTTCATTTTTAATTTAAAAGGATCTAGGTGAAGATCCTTTTTGATAATCTCA
TGACCAAAATCCCTTAACGTGAGTTTTCGTTCCACTGAGCGTCAGACCCCGTAGAAAAGATCAAAGGATC
TTCTTGAGATCCTTTTTTTCTGCGCGTAATCTGCTGCTTGCAAACAAAAAAACCACCGCTACCAGCGGTG
GTTTGTTTGCCGGATCAAGAGCTACCAACTCTTTTTCCGAAGGTAACTGGCTTCAGCAGAGCGCAGATAC
CAAATACTGTTCTTCTAGTGTAGCCGTAGTTAGGCCACCACTTCAAGAACTCTGTAGCACCGCCTACATA
CCTCGCTCTGCTAATCCTGTTACCAGTGGCTGCTGCCAGTGGCGATAAGTCGTGTCTTACCGGGTTGGAC
TCAAGACGATAGTTACCGGATAAGGCGCAGCGGTCGGGCTGAACGGGGGGTTCGTGCACACAGCCCAGCT
TGGAGCGAACGACCTACACCGAACTGAGATACCTACAGCGTGAGCTATGAGAAAGCGCCACGCTTCCCGA
AGGGAGAAAGGCGGACAGGTATCCGGTAAGCGGCAGGGTCGGAACAGGAGAGCGCACGAGGGAGCTTCCA
GGGGGAAACGCCTGGTATCTTTATAGTCCTGTCGGGTTTCGCCACCTCTGACTTGAGCGTCGATTTTTGT
GATGCTCGTCAGGGGGGCGGAGCCTATGGAAA
